>Addgene plasmid #132058 | pDONR221_SLC39A1 | addgene full sequence | sequence record 262928 | Addgene NGS Result
CTTTCCTGCGTTATCCCCTGATTCTGTGGATAACCGTATTACCGCCTTTGAGTGAGCTGATACCGCTCGC
CGCAGCCGAACGACCGAGCGCAGCGAGTCAGTGAGCGAGGAAGCGGAAGAGCGCCCAATACGCAAACCGC
CTCTCCCCGCGCGTTGGCCGATTCATTAATGCAGCTGGCACGACAGGTTTCCCGACTGGAAAGCGGGCAG
TGAGCGCAACGCAATTAATACGCGTACCGCTAGCCAGGAAGAGTTTGTAGAAACGCAAAAAGGCCATCCG
TCAGGATGGCCTTCTGCTTAGTTTGATGCCTGGCAGTTTATGGCGGGCGTCCTGCCCGCCACCCTCCGGG
CCGTTGCTTCACAACGTTCAAATCCGCTCCCGGCGGATTTGTCCTACTCAGGAGAGCGTTCACCGACAAA
CAACAGATAAAACGAAAGGCCCAGTCTTCCGACTGAGCCTTTCGTTTTATTTGATGCCTGGCAGTTCCCT
ACTCTCGCGTTAACGCTAGCATGGATGTTTTCCCAGTCACGACGTTGTAAAACGACGGCCAGTCTTAAGC
TCGGGCCCCAAATAATGATTTTATTTTGACTGATAGTGACCTGTTCGTTGCAACAAATTGATGAGCAATG
CTTTTTTATAATGCCAACTTTGTACAAAAAAGCAGGCTCCACCATGGGACCATGGGGAGAGCCAGAGCTG
CTGGTGTGGAGACCAGAGGCAGTGGCAAGCGAGCCACCTGTGCCTGTGGGACTGGAGGTGAAGCTGGGCG
CCCTGGTGCTGCTGCTGGTGCTGACCCTGCTGTGCTCCCTGGTGCCTATCTGCGTGCTGCGGAGACCAGG
AGCAAACCACGAGGGATCTGCCAGCAGGCAGAAGGCCCTGAGCCTGGTGTCCTGCTTCGCAGGCGGCGTG
TTTCTGGCCACCTGTCTGCTGGACCTGCTGCCTGATTACCTGGCAGCAATCGACGAGGCCCTGGCCGCCC
TGCACGTGACACTGCAGTTCCCACTGCAGGAGTTTATCCTGGCCATGGGCTTCTTCCTGGTGCTGGTCAT
GGAGCAGATCACCCTGGCCTATAAGGAGCAGTCTGGACCAAGCCCACTGGAGGAGACCCGCGCCCTGCTG
GGAACAGTGAATGGAGGCCCCCAGCACTGGCACGACGGCCCTGGAGTGCCACAGGCAAGCGGAGCACCAG
CAACACCTTCCGCCCTGAGGGCATGCGTGCTGGTGTTCTCCCTGGCCCTGCACAGCGTGTTCGAGGGACT
GGCAGTGGGACTGCAGAGGGATAGGGCAAGGGCAATGGAGCTGTGCCTGGCCCTGCTGCTGCACAAGGGC
ATCCTGGCCGTGTCCCTGTCTCTGAGACTGCTGCAGTCCCACCTGAGGGCACAGGTGGTGGCAGGATGCG
GCATCCTGTTCTCTTGTATGACCCCACTGGGCATCGGCCTGGGAGCCGCCCTGGCAGAGTCTGCCGGACC
CCTGCACCAGCTGGCACAGAGCGTGCTGGAGGGAATGGCAGCCGGCACCTTCCTGTACATCACATTTCTG
GAGATCCTGCCTCAGGAGCTGGCAAGCTCCGAGCAGCGGATCCTGAAAGTGATCCTGCTGCTGGCAGGAT
TCGCACTGCTGACAGGCCTGCTGTTTATCCAGATCGACCCAGCTTTCTTGTACAAAGTTGGCATTATAAG
AAAGCATTGCTTATCAATTTGTTGCAACGAACAGGTCACTATCAGTCAAAATAAAATCATTATTTGCCAT
CCAGCTGATATCCCCTATAGTGAGTCGTATTACATGGTCATAGCTGTTTCCTGGCAGCTCTGGCCCGTGT
CTCAAAATCTCTGATGTTACATTGCACAAGATAAAAATATATCATCATGAACAATAAAACTGTCTGCTTA
CATAAACAGTAATACAAGGGGTGTTATGAGCCATATTCAACGGGAAACGTCGAGGCCGCGATTAAATTCC
AACATGGATGCTGATTTATATGGGTATAAATGGGCTCGCGATAATGTCGGGCAATCAGGTGCGACAATCT
ATCGCTTGTATGGGAAGCCCGATGCGCCAGAGTTGTTTCTGAAACATGGCAAAGGTAGCGTTGCCAATGA
TGTTACAGATGAGATGGTCAGACTAAACTGGCTGACGGAATTTATGCCTCTTCCGACCATCAAGCATTTT
ATCCGTACTCCTGATGATGCATGGTTACTCACCACTGCGATCCCCGGAAAAACAGCATTCCAGGTATTAG
AAGAATATCCTGATTCAGGTGAAAATATTGTTGATGCGCTGGCAGTGTTCCTGCGCCGGTTGCATTCGAT
TCCTGTTTGTAATTGTCCTTTTAACAGCGATCGCGTATTTCGTCTCGCTCAGGCGCAATCACGAATGAAT
AACGGTTTGGTTGATGCGAGTGATTTTGATGACGAGCGTAATGGCTGGCCTGTTGAACAAGTCTGGAAAG
AAATGCATAAACTTTTGCCATTCTCACCGGATTCAGTCGTCACTCATGGTGATTTCTCACTTGATAACCT
TATTTTTGACGAGGGGAAATTAATAGGTTGTATTGATGTTGGACGAGTCGGAATCGCAGACCGATACCAG
GATCTTGCCATCCTATGGAACTGCCTCGGTGAGTTTTCTCCTTCATTACAGAAACGGCTTTTTCAAAAAT
ATGGTATTGATAATCCTGATATGAATAAATTGCAGTTTCATTTGATGCTCGATGAGTTTTTCTAATCAGA
ATTGGTTAATTGGTTGTAACACTGGCAGAGCATTACGCTGACTTGACGGGACGGCGCAAGCTCATGACCA
AAATCCCTTAACGTGAGTTACGCGTCGTTCCACTGAGCGTCAGACCCCGTAGAAAAGATCAAAGGATCTT
CTTGAGATCCTTTTTTTCTGCGCGTAATCTGCTGCTTGCAAACAAAAAAACCACCGCTACCAGCGGTGGT
TTGTTTGCCGGATCAAGAGCTACCAACTCTTTTTCCGAAGGTAACTGGCTTCAGCAGAGCGCAGATACCA
AATACTGTTCTTCTAGTGTAGCCGTAGTTAGGCCACCACTTCAAGAACTCTGTAGCACCGCCTACATACC
TCGCTCTGCTAATCCTGTTACCAGTGGCTGCTGCCAGTGGCGATAAGTCGTGTCTTACCGGGTTGGACTC
AAGACGATAGTTACCGGATAAGGCGCAGCGGTCGGGCTGAACGGGGGGTTCGTGCACACAGCCCAGCTTG
GAGCGAACGACCTACACCGAACTGAGATACCTACAGCGTGAGCTATGAGAAAGCGCCACGCTTCCCGAAG
GGAGAAAGGCGGACAGGTATCCGGTAAGCGGCAGGGTCGGAACAGGAGAGCGCACGAGGGAGCTTCCAGG
GGGAAACGCCTGGTATCTTTATAGTCCTGTCGGGTTTCGCCACCTCTGACTTGAGCGTCGATTTTTGTGA
TGCTCGTCAGGGGGGCGGAGCCTATGGAAAAACGCCAGCAACGCGGCCTTTTTACGGTTCCTGGCCTTTT
GCTGGCCTTTTGCTCACATGTT
Features (pLannotate 1.2.2; 10 found; start..end, strand, type, name):
    121..213     +  CDS            lacI (fragment): lac repressor; lacI; The lac repressor binds to the lac operator to inhibit transcription in E. coli. This inhibition can be relieved by adding lactose or isopropyl-β-D-thiogalactopyranoside (IPTG).
    268..295     -  terminator     rrnB T2 terminator: transcription terminator T2 from the E. coli rrnB gene
    427..470     +  terminator     rrnB T1 terminator: Escherichia coli rrnB; transcription terminator T1 from the E. coli rrnB gene
    517..553     -  CDS            lacZα (fragment): LacZα fragment of β-galactosidase; lacZ fragment
    569..668     +  protein_bind   attL1: mutant version of attL; recombination site for the Gateway® LR reaction LR Clonase™
    674..1645    +  CDS            SLC39A1: S39A1_HUMAN - Also known as IRT1, ZIP1, ZIRTL. Experimental evidence at protein level: Swiss-Prot protein existence level 1. Mediates zinc uptake. May function as a major endogenous zinc uptake transporter in many cells of the body. Responsible for the rapid uptake and accumulation of physiologically effective zinc in prostate cells. From Homo sapiens (Human).
   1647..1746    -  protein_bind   attL2: mutant version of attL; recombination site for the Gateway® LR reaction LR Clonase™
   1764..1782    -  promoter       T7 promoter: promoter for bacteriophage T7 RNA polymerase
   1916..2725    +  CDS            KanR: aminoglycoside phosphotransferase; aph(3')-Ia; confers resistance to kanamycin in bacteria or G418 (Geneticin®) in eukaryotes
   2872..3460    +  rep_origin     ori: high-copy-number ColE1/pMB1/pBR322/pUC origin of replication
