[The description below was written by a language model from this plasmid's Addgene catalogue record and pLannotate feature annotations shown in this document.]
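Description:
pDONR221_SLC39A1 is a Gateway entry clone built on the pDONR221 backbone and carries a codon-optimized open reading frame for human SLC39A1 (also called ZIP1 or ZIRTL), a solute carrier that mediates cellular zinc uptake. The sequenced plasmid is about 3.5 kb. It is maintained in E. coli through a high-copy ColE1/pUC-type origin of replication and is selected with kanamycin via an aminoglycoside phosphotransferase (KanR) gene.

The 972 bp SLC39A1 coding sequence sits between attL1 and attL2, the recombination sites that result from a BP reaction and that serve as substrates for the LR Clonase reaction. This arrangement lets the ORF be moved directionally and in frame into any attR-containing destination vector. Upstream of the cassette, the rrnB T1 and T2 transcription terminators insulate the insert from read-through transcription in bacteria. A T7 promoter lies just beyond attL2 on the opposite strand, facing back toward the insert. The short lacI and lacZα fragments in the annotation are backbone remnants rather than functional genes. The M13 forward and reverse priming sites listed in the record flank the cassette for sequence verification.

Although the catalogue lists the vector type as mammalian expression, the feature table shows no eukaryotic promoter, polyadenylation signal, epitope tag or reporter, so the plasmid is not itself an expression construct. It serves as a shuttle source of the ORF for subcloning into custom expression vectors. It belongs to a large consortium collection of solute carrier clones created to support functional and drug-discovery studies of SLC transporters.
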