Addgene plasmid #132058: pDONR221_SLC39A1
Purpose: Gateway entry clone with codon-optimized ORF sequence for subcloning into custom expression vectors
Depositing lab: RESOLUTE Consortium & Giulio Superti-Furga. Depositing organization: CeMM Research Center for Molecular Medicine. Publication: The RESOLUTE consortium: unlocking SLC transporters for drug discovery. Superti-Furga G, Lackner D, Wiedmer T, Ingles-Prieto A, Barbosa B, Girardi E, Goldmann U, Gurtl B, Klavins K, Klimek C, Lindinger S, Lineiro-Retes E, Muller AC, Onstein S, Redinger G, Reil D, Sedlyarov V, Wolf G, Crawford M, Everley R, ... Steppan CM. Nat Rev Drug Discov. 2020 Jul;19(7):429-430. doi: 10.1038/d41573-020-00056-6. PubMed 32265506.
Backbone
  Vector backbone: pDONR221
  Backbone manufacturer: Thermo Fisher Scientific
  Backbone size w/o insert (bp): 2550
  Vector type: Mammalian Expression
Growth in bacteria
  Bacterial resistance: Kanamycin, 50 μg/mL
  Growth temperature: 37°C
  Growth strain: Stbl3
  Copy number: High Copy
Gene/Insert
  Gene/Insert name: SLC39A1 (alt name: ZIP1, ZIRTL)
  Species: H. sapiens (human)
  Insert size (bp): 972
  Entrez Gene: SLC39A1 (a.k.a. CGI-08, ZIP1, ZIRTL)
  Cloning method: Gateway Cloning
  Sequencing primers: 5′ M13-fwd; 3′ M13-rev
Terms and licenses: Academic/Nonprofit Terms; Industry Terms
Depositor comments: For more information on the full Resolute plasmid collection, please see www.addgene.org/depositor-collections/re-solute/. Please provide your feedback on this plasmid to the RESOLUTE consortium by filling out their RESOLUTE repository feedback form: https://forms.office.com/Pages/ResponsePage.aspx?id=0e05yklzmkS7rjFGQL4N7z4feCLQvEJAmVcOCM_u885UN1JJRko0Ukg4TVQwNTZLOUxPQVJWT1NHUCQlQCN0PWcu
How to cite: pDONR221_SLC39A1 was a gift from RESOLUTE Consortium & Giulio Superti-Furga (Addgene plasmid # 132058 ; http://n2t.net/addgene:132058 ; RRID:Addgene_132058)
