>Addgene plasmid #132058 | pDONR221_SLC39A1 | depositor partial sequence | sequence record 253516 | Codon-optimized ORF of SLC39A1
ATGGGACCATGGGGAGAGCCAGAGCTGCTGGTGTGGAGACCAGAGGCAGTGGCAAGCGAGCCACCTGTGC
CTGTGGGACTGGAGGTGAAGCTGGGCGCCCTGGTGCTGCTGCTGGTGCTGACCCTGCTGTGCTCCCTGGT
GCCTATCTGCGTGCTGCGGAGACCAGGAGCAAACCACGAGGGATCTGCCAGCAGGCAGAAGGCCCTGAGC
CTGGTGTCCTGCTTCGCAGGCGGCGTGTTTCTGGCCACCTGTCTGCTGGACCTGCTGCCTGATTACCTGG
CAGCAATCGACGAGGCCCTGGCCGCCCTGCACGTGACACTGCAGTTCCCACTGCAGGAGTTTATCCTGGC
CATGGGCTTCTTCCTGGTGCTGGTCATGGAGCAGATCACCCTGGCCTATAAGGAGCAGTCTGGACCAAGC
CCACTGGAGGAGACCCGCGCCCTGCTGGGAACAGTGAATGGAGGCCCCCAGCACTGGCACGACGGCCCTG
GAGTGCCACAGGCAAGCGGAGCACCAGCAACACCTTCCGCCCTGAGGGCATGCGTGCTGGTGTTCTCCCT
GGCCCTGCACAGCGTGTTCGAGGGACTGGCAGTGGGACTGCAGAGGGATAGGGCAAGGGCAATGGAGCTG
TGCCTGGCCCTGCTGCTGCACAAGGGCATCCTGGCCGTGTCCCTGTCTCTGAGACTGCTGCAGTCCCACC
TGAGGGCACAGGTGGTGGCAGGATGCGGCATCCTGTTCTCTTGTATGACCCCACTGGGCATCGGCCTGGG
AGCCGCCCTGGCAGAGTCTGCCGGACCCCTGCACCAGCTGGCACAGAGCGTGCTGGAGGGAATGGCAGCC
GGCACCTTCCTGTACATCACATTTCTGGAGATCCTGCCTCAGGAGCTGGCAAGCTCCGAGCAGCGGATCC
TGAAAGTGATCCTGCTGCTGGCAGGATTCGCACTGCTGACAGGCCTGCTGTTTATCCAGATC
